Addgene plasmid #40139: pFM036
Depositing lab: Geraldine Seydoux. Depositing organization: Johns Hopkins University and School of Medicine. Publication: Microtubules induce self-organization of polarized PAR domains in Caenorhabditis elegans zygotes. Motegi F, Zonies S, Hao Y, Cuenca AA, Griffin E, Seydoux G. Nat Cell Biol. 2011 Oct 9;13(11):1361-7. doi: 10.1038/ncb2354. PubMed 21983565.
Backbone
  Vector backbone: pID3.01
  Backbone manufacturer: Addgene plasmid 22720
  Backbone size w/o insert (bp): 18033
  Vector type: Worm Expression ; Gateway Destination vector
  Selectable markers: unc-119 rescuing fragment
Growth in bacteria
  Bacterial resistance: Ampicillin, 100 μg/mL
  Growth temperature: 37°C
  Growth strain: DH5alpha
  Copy number: Unknown
Gene/Insert
  Gene/Insert name: par-2 RNAi resistant (K162A) (alt name: par-2)
  Species: C. elegans (nematode)
  Mutation: K162A; base pairs 6-523 of par-2 were recoded to create the RNAi-resistant par-2 transgene.
  GenBank ID: NC_003281.9
  Entrez Gene: par-2 (a.k.a. CELE_F58B6.3)
  Promoter: pie-1
  Tag / fusion protein: GFP (N terminal on backbone)
  Cloning method: Gateway Cloning
  Sequencing primers: 5′ GFP_F
Terms and licenses: Academic/Nonprofit Terms; Industry Terms: Not Available to Industry
Depositor comments: Alternate plasmid name: pID3.01-par-2RR K162A
How to cite: pFM036 was a gift from Geraldine Seydoux (Addgene plasmid # 40139 ; http://n2t.net/addgene:40139 ; RRID:Addgene_40139)
