[The description below was written by a language model from this plasmid's Addgene catalogue record.]
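Description:
pFM036 (also recorded as pID3.01-par-2RR K162A) is a C. elegans expression plasmid built in the pID3.01 Gateway destination backbone, a large vector of roughly 18 kb before insertion. It is propagated in E. coli under ampicillin selection. For worm transgenesis it carries an unc-119 rescuing fragment, which allows transformants to be recognised by restoration of normal movement in an unc-119 mutant background. The record gives no feature table, and the copy number is listed as unknown, so the bacterial origin and the 3' regulatory sequences are not stated.

The payload, introduced by Gateway recombination, is a modified C. elegans par-2 coding sequence placed under the pie-1 promoter, which is commonly used to drive expression in the germline and early embryo. GFP supplied by the backbone is fused to the N terminus of PAR-2, so the protein's localisation can be followed in live zygotes. Two changes distinguish the insert from wild type. Base pairs 6–523 were recoded to make the transgene resistant to RNAi, so endogenous par-2 can be depleted with RNAi directed against that region while the transgenic copy continues to be expressed. The insert also carries a K162A point substitution. This design lets the behaviour of the mutant protein be assessed without interference from the native one.

The associated study concerns how microtubules promote the self-organisation of polarised PAR domains in the C. elegans zygote, and the construct fits that use as a structure–function tool for PAR-2. The record does not state the specific functional consequence of K162A.
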