>Addgene plasmid #40139 | pFM036 | addgene partial sequence | sequence record 53589 | GFP-F 5'-GGTCCTTCTTGAGTTTGTAAC-3'
CGGTGGAGCTCCACCGGTGGCGGCCGCTCTAGAACTAGATCAACAAGTTTGTACAAAAAAGCAGGCTTGA
TGACTGACTTGGATACGTCCTCAGCCCAGATCAGGGCATCCCAATCCGACTTATCCATAGCTAATAGCTC
ACCCCGCTTGTTGGAATCAAACGCTACCACCTCCACTGCTTGTATTAATGATGTGCAGCAACCGGTGCGC
CGAGACCTGTCGAGCGAGCTGCTGTGTCCCTTGTGTGACCAACTCTTCGATCGCCCGGTCATGGTTACTT
GTGGCCACTCCTACTGTGAACCATGTATTGAGCGTCACACTAGAGACACACGTGCTTGTGTTATTTGTAA
GCTGGATGTAGGGCCCTTCGCGGCAATGATCCCAAGCATCACTCTCGACAACATGGTTCGAAAATTAAAG
AACCAAGAAAACATTGAGTCGAGCTACGATGACCTCTTCATCTGCGAAGAGAAACTTCAAAAAGCTCCAA
CTCCACCAATCAGCGAAGAGATTCCAGCGCAAAAAATGACAAGGTCGTTGTCGCAAAGAAGCGCACGCCG
ACTCTTCTTCTCTATTGCTGGACCAACCATCTGCTCGAGCCCAATCACCCCACACCGCCGTCGCCCACTG
TCGCCAAGTGCTCGTCCCGCCAAAAGTTCTCTGAAAATCCCGCCGGAGCCGCTGAACCACTCGCTCTCAC
CTCCAGGATTCCATAACAGTCACCACCACCGAGACGATTCTCTGGTGCTCGCCG
