>Addgene plasmid #40139 | pFM036 | addgene partial sequence | sequence record 54529 | GFPfusionRev 5'-CTCCACTGACAGAAAATTTG-3'
ATTGGGACAACTCCAGTGAAAAGTTCTTCTCCTTTACTCATTTTTTCTACCGGTACCGCCCCCTCGAGGT
CGACGGTATCGATAAGCTTGATATCGAATTCCTGCAGCCCGGGGGATCCCATTTGCTCGGCAATCGGCTT
TGTTTGAGCCATCTGGAAAAGAAAATTTGATTTTTAATTGTTTGGGAAACGAAATACTGCAAAAAGAAAC
CTAAAAAGTGATTGTAAAACTGAAAAAACGGCGAGAAATCCATTTTTGCCGCCGAATTTGGTTACGGTTG
GTTTAAAGGCGCATGCCTAAAGTTTTATTTTCGTTGCGGGACTCACAGATTTTTAAAAACTTTTTCTTTA
TTTTTTGAAGATTTCTGTGTTTTTTCACTGATTATTTACAAACAAAGCTCAATTTTATGAAAGCTTTCAA
TGTTAAAAAATAAAATTATATTTAATTGAGAAGTGCTCCGTGCTGAATTTGGGGGCAAAAACTCAATTTA
TAGCGATTTTTATATAATTTCTTATAAAATAAAATTTTTTCAGATGTTTTGCAAACGAATTACTGCGAAA
AGAAACGTGAAAAGTGATTTTAAAACTGAAAAAACAGCGAGAAATCTTTTTTTGCCTCCGAATTTGGTTA
CGGTTGGTTTAAAGGCGCATGCCTCAAGTTGTGCTTTCGTTGCGATACTCACAGATTTTTAAAAAA
